>Addgene plasmid #136556 | pemiRFP670-N1 | addgene full sequence | sequence record 372972 | Addgene NGS Result
AGCCTAGGCCTCCAAAAAAGCCTCCTCACTACTTCTGGAATAGCTCAGAGGCCGAGGCGGCCTCGGCCTC
TGCATAAATAAAAAAAATTAGTCAGCCATGGGGCGGAGAATGGGCGGAACTGGGCGGAGTTAGGGGCGGG
ATGGGCGGAGTTAGGGGCGGGACTATGGTTGCTGACTAATTGAGATGCATGCTTTGCATACTTCTGCCTG
CTGGGGAGCCTGGGGACTTTCCACACCTGGTTGCTGACTAATTGAGATGCATGCTTTGCATACTTCTGCC
TGCTGGGGAGCCTGGGGACTTTCCACACCCTAACTGACACACATTCCACAGCTGGTTCTTTCCGCCTCAG
GACTCTTCCTTTTTCAATATTATTGAAGCATTTATCAGGGTTATTGTCTCATGAGCGGATACATATTTGA
ATGTATTTAGAAAAATAAACAAATAGGGGTTCCGCGCACATTTCCCCGAAAAGTGCCACCTG
[124 nt withheld, positions 483-606]
C
[91 nt withheld, positions 608-698]
A
[49 nt withheld, positions 700-748]
CCTTTGACGTTGGAGTCCACGTTCTTT
[37 nt withheld, positions 776-812]
ACCCTATCTCGGTCTATTCTTTTGATTTATAAGGGATTTTGCCGATTTCGGCCTATTGGTTAAAAAATGA
GCTGATTTAACAAAAATTTAACGCGAATTTTAACAAAATATTAACGCTTACAATTTACGCCTTAAGATAC
ATTGATGAGTTTGGACAAACCACAACTAGAATGCAGTGAAAAAAATGCTTTATTTGTGAAATTTGTGATG
CTATTGCTTTATTTGTAACCATTATAAGCTGCAATAAACAAGTTAACAACAACAATTGCATTCATTTTAT
GTTTCAGGTTCAGGGGGAGGTGTGGGAGGTTTTTTAAAGCAAGTAAAACCTCTACAAATGTGGTATGGCT
GATTATGATCTAGAGTCGCGGCCGCTTAGCTCTCAAGCGCGGTGATCCGCGTCGCGATCCTTTCGGCGAG
CCGTTTGCAGATCGCCCGCAGCTCGAAACGGATGAAGCGCGGCAGATAATGGTGACAGACAACCAGGCCC
CACAGCTTGCCGCCGACCACCAGCGACACCGCCAGGGTGGCGCGCACGCCCATGTCCTTCAGGAACTGCA
GATGGCACGGCGACATCGAGCGCAGGAAGCAGCCCGACATGTCGAGATCGCGCCCGGTCAGCGGCGACAG
CCGCGGCTCCAGCGGCACCGGCTGATAGGTGACGTCGACCAGCACGCGGACGCGCTGCCGCACGTACAGC
TGCCGCGCCATCTGCGGGACAGTCGACGACGGATAGCGGTTGCCGAAATAGGATTCGAGCCCAGGCACAT
GGCACTCGGAGAATACCAGGCCGTGGCCTTGCTCATCGAAACGATACACCATCACCCGGTCGTAGCCGGT
GCACTGCTGAAACAGCAGCACGGTGTCATCGCACAGCGCGCGCAGTGAACCCGCCGTGCGGATCCGCTCC
AGCGCCGGCGCCAGCGTGCCTGACAGATCGATCGACGGGCCGGCACGTTCGAGTTCGATGATCAGCCCGC
CTTCCGGAGGCCGATGCATCAGACCGCAGTACTCCGTAGAGGGATTGCCGATCCGGCAGCGCACCGCGAC
CGGCATGCCTTCGGCGGTGGGATCGAGATGCGGCAGGATCTTGATCAACAGATCGCCGTCGATCTCGGCG
AGCGGAACGCCGAGTACGCTTCCGAGATTCAGAAATTCCGCGGCGTTGGCGCTGGCCTGGATGACGCGAT
GATCATGTTCGCTGACGACCAGAAGCGCGCCATGCGGCTGGATCGAGCCGGCGAGGTGGATCTCTTCATG
TTCGCAGGTCAAGAGGTCAGGCTGCCTGGCGACGGAGCCTTCCGCCATGGTGGCGCTAGCGGATCTGACG
GTTCACTAAACCAGCTCTGCTTATATAGACCTCCCACCGTACACGCCTACCGCCCATTTGCGTCAATGGG
GCGGAGTTGTTACGACATTTTGGAAAGTCCCGTTGATTTTGGTGCCAAAACAAACTCCCATTGACGTCAA
TGGGGTGGAGACTTGGAAATCCCCGTGAGTCAAACCGCTATCCACGCCCATTGATGTACTGCCAAAACCG
CATCACCATGGTAATAGCGATGACTAATACGTAGATGTACTGCCAAGTAGGAAAGTCCCATAAGGTCATG
TACTGGGCATAATGCCAGGCGGGCCATTTACCGTCATTGACGTCAATAGGGGGCGTACTTGGCATATGAT
ACACTTGATGTACTGCCAAGTGGGCAGTTTACCGTAAATACTCCACCCATTGACGTCAATGGAAAGTCCC
TATTGGCGTTACTATGGGAACATACGTCATTATTGACGTCAATGGGCGGGGGTCGTTGGGCGGTCAGCCA
GGCGGGCCATTTACCGTAAGTTATGTAACGCGGAACTCCATATATGGGCTATGAACTAATGACCCCGTAA
TTGATTACTATTAATAACTAATGCATGGCGGTAATACGGTTATCCACAGAATCAGGGGATAACGCAGGAA
AGAACATGTGAGCAAAAGGCCAGCAAAAGGCCAGGAACCGTAAAAAGGCCGCGTTGCTGGCGTTTTTCCA
TAGGCTCCGCCCCCCTGACGAGCATCACAAAAATCGACGCTCAAGTCAGAGGTGGCGAAACCCGACAGGA
CTATAAAGATACCAGGCGTTTCCCCCTGGAAGCTCCCTCGTGCGCTCTCCTGTTCCGACCCTGCCGCTTA
CCGGATACCTGTCCGCCTTTCTCCCTTCGGGAAGCGTGGCGCTTTCTCATAGCTCACGCTGTAGGTATCT
CAGTTCGGTGTAGGTCGTTCGCTCCAAGCTGGGCTGTGTGCACGAACCCCCCGTTCAGCCCGACCGCTGC
GCCTTATCCGGTAACTATCGTCTTGAGTCCAACCCGGTAAGACACGACTTATCGCCACTGGCAGCAGCCA
CTGGTAACAGGATTAGCAGAGCGAGGTATGTAGGCGGTGCTACAGAGTTCTTGAAGTGGTGGCCTAACTA
CGGCTACACTAGAAGAACAGTATTTGGTATCTGCGCTCTGCTGAAGCCAGTTACCTTCGGAAAAAGAGTT
GGTAGCTCTTGATCCGGCAAACAAACCACCGCTGGTAGCGGTGGTTTTTTTGTTTGCAAGCAGCAGATTA
CGCGCAGAAAAAAAGGATCTCAAGAAGATCCTTTGATCTTTTCTACGGGGTCTGACGCTCAGTGGAACGA
AAACTCACGTTAAGGGATTTTGGTCATGAGATTATCAAAAAGGATCTTCACCTAGATCCTTTTAAATTAA
AAATGAAGTTTTAAATCAATCTAAAGTATATATGAGTAACCTGAGGCTATGGCAGGGCCTGCCGCCCCGA
CGTTGGCTGCGAGCCCTGGGCCTTCACCCGAACTTGGGGGGTGGGGTGGGGAAAAGGAAGAAACGCGGGC
GTATTGGCCCCAATGGGGTCTCGGTGGGGTATCGACAGAGTGCCAGCCCTGGGACCGAACCCCGCGTTTA
TGAACAAACGACCCAACACCGTGCGTTTTATTCTGTCTTTTTATTGCCGTCATAGCGCGGGTTCCTTCCG
GTATTGTCTCCTTCCGTGTTTCAGTTAGCCTCCCCCTAGGGTGGGCGAAGAACTCCAGCATGAGATCCCC
GCGCTGGAGGATCATCCAGCCGGCGTCCCGGAAAACGATTCCGAAGCCCAACCTTTCATAGAAGGCGGCG
GTGGAATCGAAATCTCGTGATGGCAGGTTGGGCGTCGCTTGGTCGGTCATTTCGAACCCCAGAGTCCCGC
TCAGAAGAACTCGTCAAGAAGGCGATAGAAGGCGATGCGCTGCGAATCGGGAGCGGCGATACCGTAAAGC
ACGAGGAAGCGGTCAGCCCATTCGCCGCCAAGCTCTTCAGCAATATCACGGGTAGCCAACGCTATGTCCT
GATAGCGGTCCGCCACACCCAGCCGGCCACAGTCGATGAATCCAGAAAAGCGGCCATTTTCCACCATGAT
ATTCGGCAAGCAGGCATCGCCATGGGTCACGACGAGATCCTCGCCGTCGGGCATGCTCGCCTTGAGCCTG
GCGAACAGTTCGGCTGGCGCGAGCCCCTGATGCTCTTCGTCCAGATCATCCTGATCGACAAGACCGGCTT
CCATCCGAGTACGTGCTCGCTCGATGCGATGTTTCGCTTGGTGGTCGAATGGGCAGGTAGCCGGATCAAG
CGTATGCAGCCGCCGCATTGCATCAGCCATGATGGATACTTTCTCGGCAGGAGCAAGGTGAGATGACAGG
AGATCCTGCCCCGGCACTTCGCCCAATAGCAGCCAGTCCCTTCCCGCTTCAGTGACAACGTCGAGCACAG
CTGCGCAAGGAACGCCCGTCGTGGCCAGCCACGATAGCCGCGCTGCCTCGTCTTGCAGTTCATTCAGGGC
ACCGGACAGGTCGGTCTTGACAAAAAGAACCGGGCGCCCCTGCGCTGACAGCCGGAACACGGCGGCATCA
GAGCAGCCGATTGTCTGTTGTGCCCAGTCATAGCCGAATAGCCTCTCCACCCAAGCGGCCGGAGAACCTG
CGTGCAATCCATCTTGTTCAATCATGCGAAACGATCCTCATCCTGTCTCTTGATCGATCTTTGCAAA
Features (pLannotate 1.2.2; 13 found; start..end, strand, type, name):
    352..456     -  promoter       AmpR promoter: bla
    483..911     +  rep_origin     f1 ori (sequence partly withheld): f1 bacteriophage origin of replication; arrow indicates direction of (+) strand synthesis
    945..1066    -  polyA_signal   SV40 poly(A) signal: SV40 polyadenylation signal
   1089..1172    -  CDS            large T antigen (fragment): large T antigen from SV40 (simian virus 40)
   1191..2120    -  CDS            emiRFP670: emiRFP670 is a basic (constitutively fluorescent) near ir fluorescent protein published in 2020, derived from Rhodopseudomonas palustris. It has low acid sensitivity. It requires the cofactor biliverdin for fluorescence.
   2155..2358    -  promoter       CMV promoter: human cytomegalovirus (CMV) immediate early promoter
   2359..2662    -  enhancer       CMV enhancer: human cytomegalovirus immediate early enhancer
   2837..3425    -  rep_origin     ori: high-copy-number ColE1/pMB1/pBR322/pUC origin of replication
   3647..3663    +  polyA_signal   bGH poly(A) signal (fragment): bovine growth hormone polyadenylation signal
   3754..3801    -  polyA_signal   HSV TK poly(A) signal: herpes simplex virus thymidine kinase polyadenylation signal (Cole and Stacy, 1985)
   3860..4012    -  CDS            ble (fragment): BLE_KLEPN - Experimental evidence at protein level: Swiss-Prot protein existence level 1. Binding protein with a strong affinity to the bleomycin family of antibiotics. Binds to CL990; an antimitotic-antibiotic compound. From Klebsiella pneumoniae.
   4033..4827    -  CDS            NeoR/KanR: aminoglycoside phosphotransferase from Tn5; aph(3')-II (or nptII); confers resistance to neomycin, kanamycin, and G418 (Geneticin®)
   4862..350     -  promoter       SV40 promoter (across the origin): SV40 enhancer and early promoter
