[The description below was written by a language model from this plasmid's Addgene catalogue record and pLannotate feature annotations shown in this document.]
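Description:
pemiRFP670-N1 is a mammalian expression plasmid of about 4.9 kb built on the Clontech pN1 backbone. It drives untargeted, cytoplasmic expression of emiRFP670, an enhanced version of the monomeric near-infrared fluorescent protein miRFP670. The coding sequence is a synthetic, engineered derivative of a bacterial phytochrome from Rhodopseudomonas palustris, and the protein needs the cofactor biliverdin to fluoresce. It was cloned between NheI and NotI sites, both of which are retained. The human cytomegalovirus immediate-early enhancer and promoter sit upstream for strong constitutive transcription in mammalian cells, and an SV40 polyadenylation signal terminates the transcript. The short "large T antigen" fragment annotated next to the poly(A) signal is most likely part of that SV40-derived 3′ region rather than a functional gene.

In bacteria the plasmid replicates at high copy from a ColE1/pUC-type origin. It also carries an f1 phage origin, which allows single-stranded DNA to be produced. A single Tn5 aminoglycoside phosphotransferase gene (NeoR/KanR) provides both selections. A bacterial bla-type promoter expresses it to give kanamycin resistance in E. coli. The SV40 enhancer/early promoter, paired with an HSV TK poly(A) signal, expresses it to allow G418 selection of stably transfected mammalian cells. The small ble and bGH poly(A) fragments in the annotation appear to be backbone remnants or partial matches, not working elements.

The construct is used as a near-infrared reporter or transfection marker for live-cell and multicolor imaging. The N1 layout is generally designed so that a gene of interest can be placed upstream of the fluorescent protein to make a C-terminally tagged fusion, although the record lists only cytoplasmic expression as the purpose.
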