Addgene plasmid #136556: pemiRFP670-N1
Purpose: A cytoplasmic expression of a monomeric phytochrome-based near-infrared fluorescent protein emiRFP670 (enhanced miRFP670)
Depositing lab: Vladislav Verkhusha. Depositing organization: Albert Einstein College of Medicine. Publication: A set of monomeric near-infrared fluorescent proteins for multicolor imaging across scales. Matlashov ME, Shcherbakova DM, Alvelid J, Baloban M, Pennacchietti F, Shemetov AA, Testa I, Verkhusha VV. Nat Commun. 2020 Jan 13;11(1):239. doi: 10.1038/s41467-019-13897-6. PubMed 31932632.
Backbone
  Vector backbone: pN1
  Backbone manufacturer: Clontech
  Vector type: Mammalian Expression
  Selectable markers: Neomycin (select with G418)
Growth in bacteria
  Bacterial resistance: Kanamycin, 50 μg/mL
  Growth temperature: 37°C
  Growth strain: DH5alpha
  Copy number: High Copy
Gene/Insert
  Gene/Insert name: emiRFP670 (alt name: Enhanced miRFP670)
  Species: Synthetic
  Promoter: CMV
  Cloning method: Restriction Enzyme; 5′ cloning site NheI (not destroyed); 3′ cloning site NotI (not destroyed)
  Sequencing primers: 5′ CMV Forward; 3′ SV40pA-R
Terms and licenses: Academic/Nonprofit Terms; Industry Terms: Not Available to Industry
How to cite: pemiRFP670-N1 was a gift from Vladislav Verkhusha (Addgene plasmid # 136556 ; http://n2t.net/addgene:136556 ; RRID:Addgene_136556)
